>Addgene plasmid #64938 | pFETCH_CREB1 | depositor full sequence | sequence record 118026 | pFETCH_CREB1 sequence 7088 bps
TCGACGGAGTTCCACTGAGCGTCAGACCCCGTAGAAAAGATCAAAGGATCTTCTTGAGATCCTTTTTTTC
TGCGCGTAATCTGCTGCTTGCAAACAAAAAAACCACCGCTACCAGCGGTGGTTTGTTTGCCGGATCAAGA
GCTACCAACTCTTTTTCCGAAGGTAACTGGCTTCAGCAGAGCGCAGATACCAAATACTGTTCTTCTAGTG
TAGCCGTAGTTAGGCCACCACTTCAAGAACTCTGTAGCACCGCCTACATACCTCGCTCTGCTAATCCTGT
TACCAGTGGCTGCTGCCAGTGGCGATAAGTCGTGTCTTACCGGGTTGGACTCAAGACGATAGTTACCGGA
TAAGGCGCAGCGGTCGGGCTGAACGGGGGGTTCGTGCACACAGCCCAGCTTGGAGCGAACGACCTACACC
GAACTGAGATACCTACAGCGTGAGCTATGAGAAAGCGCCACGCTTCCCGAAGGGAGAAAGGCGGACAGGT
ATCCGGTAAGCGGCAGGGTCGGAACAGGAGAGCGCACGAGGGAGCTTCCAGGGGGAAACGCCTGGTATCT
TTATAGTCCTGTCGGGTTTCGCCACCTCTGACTTGAGCGTCGATTTTTGTGATGCTCGTCAGGGGGGCGG
AGCCTATGGAAAAACGCCAGCAACGCGGCCTTTTTACGGTTCCTGGCCTTTTGCTGGCCTTTTGCTCACA
TGTTCTTTCCTGCGTTATCCCCTGATTCTGTGGATAACCGTATTACCGCCTTTGAGTGAGCTGATACCGC
TCGCCGCAGCCGAACGACCGAGCGCAGCGAGTCAGTGAGCGAGGAAGCGGAAGAAGCTCGCACATTCAGC
AGCGTTTTTCAGCGCGTTTTCGATCAACGTTTCAATGTTGGTATCAACACCAGGTTTAACTTTGAACTTA
TCGGCACTGACGGTTACTGATTTTGAACTTTTGCTTTGCCACGGAACGGTCTGCGTTGTCGGGAAGATGC
GTGATCTGATCCTTCAACTCAGCAAAAGTTCCCAATACGCAAACCGCCTCTCCCCGCGCGTTGGCCGATT
CATTAATGCAGCTGGCACGACAGGTTTCCCGACTGGAAAGCGGGCAGTGAGCGCAACGCAATTAATGTGA
GTTAGCTCACTCATTAGGCACCCCAGGCTTTACACTTTATGCTTCCGGCTCGTATGTTGTGTGGAATTGT
GAGCGGATAACAATTTCACACAGGAAACAGCTATGACCATGATTACGCCAAGCTTGCATGCCTGCAGGTC
GACTCTAGAGGATCCCCGGGTACCGAGCTCGAATTAGCTTGCATGCCTGCAGGTCAATTCCCTGGCATTA
TGCCCAGTACATGACCTTATGGGACTTTCCTACTTGGCAGTACATCTACGTATTAGTCATCGCTATTACC
ATGGTGATGCGGTTTTGGCAGTACATCAATGGGCGTGGATAGCGGTTTGACTCACGGGGATTTCAAGTCT
CCACCCCATTGACGTCAATGGGAGTTTGTTTTGGCACCAAAATCAACGGGACTTTCCAAAATGTCGTAAC
AACTCCGCCCCATTGACGCAAATGGGCGGTAGGCGTGTACGGTGGGAGGTCTATATAAGCAGAGCTCGTT
TAGTGAACCGTCAGATCGCCTGGAGACGCCATCCACGCTGTTTTGACCTCCATAGGAGACACCGGGACCG
ATCCAGCCTGGGGATCCCGACCATGGCTTCGTACCCCTGCCATCAACACGCGTCTGCGTTCGACCAGGCT
GCGCGTTCTCGCGGCCATAGCAACCGACGTACGGCGTTGCGCCCTCGCCGGCAGCAAGAAGCCACGGAAG
TCCGCCTGGAGCAGAAAATGCCCACGCTACTGCGGGTTTATATAGACGGTCCTCACGGGATGGGGAAAAC
CACCACCACGCAACTGCTGGTGGCCCTGGGTTCGCGCGACGATATCGTCTACGTACCCGAGCCGATGACT
TACTGGCAGGTGCTGGGGGCTTCCGAGACAATCGCGAACATCTACACCACACAACACCGCCTCGACCAGG
GTGAGATATCGGCCGGGGACGCGGCGGTGGTAATGACAAGCGCCCAGATAACAATGGGCATGCCTTATGC
CGTGACCGACGCCGTTCTGGCTCCTCATATCGGGGGGGAGGCTGGGAGCTCACATGCCCCGCCCCCGGCC
CTCACCCTCATCTTCGACCGCCATCCCATCGCCGCCCTCCTGTGCTACCCGGCCGCGCGATACCTTATGG
GCAGCATGACCCCCCAGGCCGTGCTGGCGTTCGTGGCCCTCATCCCGCCGACCTTGCCCGGCACAAACAT
CGTGTTGGGGGCCCTTCCGGAGGACAGACACATCGACCGCCTGGCCAAACGCCAGCGCCCCGGCGAGCGG
CTTGACCTGGCTATGCTGGCCGCGATTCGCCGCGTTTACGGGCTGCTTGCCAATACGGTGCGGTATCTGC
AGGGCGGCGGGTCGTGGCGGGAGGATTGGGGACAGCTTTCGGGGACGGCCGTGCCGCCCCAGGGTGCCGA
GCCCCAGAGCAACGCGGGCCCACGACCCCATATCGGGGACACGTTATTTACCCTGTTTCGGGCCCCCGAG
TTGCTGGCCCCCAACGGCGACCTGTACAACGTGTTTGCCTGGGCCTTGGACGTCTTGGCCAAACGCCTCC
GTCCCATGCACGTCTTTATCCTGGATTACGACCAATCGCCCGCCGGCTGCCGGGACGCCCTGCTGCAACT
TACCTCCGGGATGGTCCAGACCCACGTCACCACCCCCGGCTCCATACCGACGATCTGCGACCTGGCGCGC
ACGTTTGCCCGGGAGATGGGGGAGGCTAACTGAGGATCCCACGTCACTATTGTATACTCTATATTATACT
CTATGTTATACTCTGTAATCCTACTCAATAAACGTGTCACGCCTGTGAAACCGTACTAAGTCTCCCGTGT
ATTCTTATCACCATCAGGTGACATCCTCGCCCAGGCTGTCAATCATGCCGGTATCGATTCCAGTAGCACC
GGCCCCACGCTGACAACCCACTCTTGCAGCGTTAGCAGCGCCCCTCTTAACAAGCCGACCCCCACCAGCG
TCGCGGTTACTAACACTCCTCTCCCCGACCTGCAGCCCAGCTTCCCCGACCTGCAGCCCAGCTTCCCCGA
CCTGCAGCCCAGCTTCCCCGACCTGCAGCCCAGCTAAGGTGCGGCCCAACCTCACTCTTTTGCATGTGGA
TATCCAGGTTTCCCAGCACCATTTGTTGAAGAGACTGTTAGATTTTTTTAAATGCCCTGAAATGATTAGT
TTGTAAGATTTTCTATTTAAAGGATTGTTACACATTGAAATTTAGCTTTAATGTTTTCTTAGTTATTGAT
ATGGATAGAATTTCAAGTTTTGCAGGAATTATGCAGAATATTTTAATTAATAGTAAGATGTAATTTTTAA
GTGGTCATTTAGGTCTTGTTTGTTTATGGAGTTGTTTTTTTGTTTGTTTCTTTGAGACGGAGTCTCACTC
TTGTCACTCAGGCTGGAGTGCAGTGGCGCAATCTCAGCTTACTGCAGCCTCTGCCTCCCAGGTTCAAGCG
ATGCCCATGGCTCAGCCTTCCAAGTAGCTGGGACTACAGGCATGTGCCGCCACACCCCGCTAATTTTTGT
GTTTATAGTAGAGAGGGGTTTCATCATGTTGGCCAGGCTGATCTTGGACTCCTGACCTCAGGTGATCTCC
CTGCCTTGGCCCCCGAAAGTGCTGGGATTACAGGCGTGAGCCGCCACGCCTGGCCAGATTAAAATTTTAA
TATAAGGTAATTTCCAAGTAATTCTGTATATCTTTTCCAATGCTTAATATATACTAAAATGTTGGTTGCT
GTGAGCTATTTCTTTAAAAAAGAAAAAAAAAAGGTAATCCAAAATAAATATGTGGAAATCATTTGCATAA
TTTTTCCCGTCCTCTTTTGCTTGTAGGGAAGCAGCTCGAGAGTGTCGTAGAAAGAAGAAAGAATATGTGA
AATGTTTAGAAAACAGAGTGGCAGTGCTTGAAAATCAAAACAAGACATTGATTGAGGAGCTAAAAGCACT
TAAGGACCTTTACTGCCACAAATCAGATGGGAGCGGAGGAGGTTCCGGTGGAGGTGGTTCTGGAGATTAC
AAGGATGACGACGATAAGGGCGATTACAAGGATGACGACGATAAGGGAGATTACAAGGATGACGACGATA
AGGTTTCAGGAAGCGGAGCTACTAACTTCAGCCTGCTGAAGCAGGCTGGAGACGTGGAGGAGAACCCTGG
ACCTGGATCGTTTCGCATGATTGAACAAGATGGATTGCACGCAGGTTCTCCGGCCGCTTGGGTGGAGAGG
CTATTCGGCTATGACTGGGCACAACAGACAATCGGCTGCTCTGATGCCGCCGTGTTCCGGCTGTCAGCGC
AGGGGCGCCCGGTTCTTTTTGTCAAGACCGACCTGTCCGGTGCCCTGAATGAACTGCAGGACGAGGCAGC
GCGGCTATCGTGGCTGGCCACGACGGGCGTTCCTTGCGCAGCTGTGCTCGACGTTGTCACTGAAGCGGGA
AGGGACTGGCTGCTATTGGGCGAAGTGCCGGGGCAGGATCTCCTGTCATCTCACCTTGCTCCTGCCGAGA
AAGTATCCATCATGGCTGATGCAATGCGGCGGCTGCATACGCTTGATCCGGCTACCTGCCCATTCGACCA
CCAAGCGAAACATCGCATCGAGCGAGCACGTACTCGGATGGAAGCCGGTCTTGTCGATCAGGATGATCTG
GACGAAGAGCATCAGGGGCTCGCGCCAGCCGAACTGTTCGCCAGGCTCAAGGCGCGCATGCCCGACGGCG
AGGATCTCGTCGTGACCCATGGCGATGCCTGCTTGCCGAATATCATGGTGGAAAATGGCCGCTTTTCTGG
ATTCATCGACTGTGGCCGGCTGGGTGTGGCCGACCGCTATCAGGACATAGCGTTGGCTACCCGTGATATT
GCTGAAGAGCTTGGCGGCGAATGGGCTGACCGCTTCCTCGTGCTTTACGGTATCGCCGCTCCCGATTCGC
AGCGCATCGCCTTCTATCGCCTTCTTGACGAGTTCTTCTGATTCGAACATCGGGATTTAAATTTTCACCT
GTTAAGGTGGAAAATGGACTGGCTTGGCCACAACCTGAAAGACAAAATAAACATTTTATTTTCTAAACAT
TTCTTTTTTTCTATGCGCAAAACTGCCTGAAAGCAACTACAGAATTTCATTCATTTGTGCTTTTGCATTA
AACTGTGAATGTTCCAACACCTGCCTCCACTTCTCCCCTCAAGAAATTTTCAACGCCAGGAATCATGAAG
AGACTTCTGCTTTTCAACCCCCACCCTCCTCAAGAAGTAATAATTTGTTTACTTGTAAATTGATGGGAGA
AATGAGGAAAAGAAAATCTTTTTAAAAATGATTTCAAGGTTTGTGCTGAGCTCCTTGATTGCCTTAGGGA
CAGAATTACCCCAGCCTCTTGAGCTGAAGTAATGTGTGGGCCGCATGCATAAAGTAAGTAAGGTGCAATG
AAGAAGTGTTGATTGCCAAATTGACATGTTGTCACATTCTCATTGTGAATTATGTAAAGTTGTTAAGAGA
CATACCCTCTAAAAAAGAACTTTAGCATGGTATTGAAGGAATTAGAAATGAATTTGGAGTGCTTTTTATG
TCTTGGAAAGTCCTCTCCACTGACTGTAGCCTCCAAAATTCACTGGCCGTCGTTTTACAACGTCGTGACT
GGGAAAACCCTGGCGTTACCCAACTTAATCGCCTTGCAGCACATCCCCCTTTCGCCAGCTGGCGTAATAG
CGAAGAGGCCCGCACCGATCGCCCTTCCCAACAGTTGCGCAGCCTGAATGGCGAATGCGATTTATTCAAC
AAAGCCGCCGTCCCGTCAAGTCAGCGTAATGCTCTGCCAGTGTTACAACCAATTAACCAATTCTGATTAG
AAAAACTCATCGAGCATCAAATGAAACTGCAATTTATTCATATCAGGATTATCAATACCATATTTTTGAA
AAAGCCGTTTCTGTAATGAAGGAGAAAACTCACCGAGGCAGTTCCATAGGATGGCAAGATCCTGGTATCG
GTCTGCGATTCCGACTCGTCCAACATCAATACAACCTATTAATTTCCCCTCGTCAAAAATAAGGTTATCA
AGTGAGAAATCACCATGAGTGACGACTGAATCCGGTGAGAATGGCAAAAGCTTATGCATTTCTTTCCAGA
CTTGTTCAACAGGCCAGCCATTACGCTCGTCATCAAAATCACTCGCATCAACCAAACCGTTATTCATTCG
TGATTGCGCCTGAGCGAGACGAAATACGCGATCGCTGTTAAAAGGACAATTACAAACAGGAATCGAATGC
AACCGGCGCAGGAACACTGCCAGCGCATCAACAATATTTTCACCTGAATCAGGATATTCTTCTAATACCT
GGAATGCTGTTTTCCCGGGGATCGCAGTGGTGAGTAACCATGCATCATCAGGAGTACGGATAAAATGCTT
GATGGTCGGAAGAGGCATAAATTCCGTCAGCCAGTTTAGTCTGACCATCTCATCTGTAACATCATTGGCA
ACGCTACCTTTGCCATGTTTCAGAAACAACTCTGGCGCATCGGGCTTCCCATACAATCGATAGATTGTCG
CACCTGATTGCCCGACATTATCGCGAGCCCATTTATACCCATATAAATCAGCATCCATGTTGGAATTTAA
TCGCGGCTTCGAGCAAGACGTTTCCCGTTGAATATGGCTCATAACACCCCTTGTATTACTGTTTATGTAA
GCAGACAGTTTTATTGTTCATGATGATATATTTTTATCTTGTGCAATGTAACATCAGAGATTTTGAGACA
CAACGTGGCTTTGTTGAATAAATCGAACTTTTGCTGAGTTGAAGGATCAGATCACGCATCTTCCCGACAA
CGCAGACCGTTCCGTGGCAAAGCAAAAGTTCAAAATCACCAACTGGTCCACCTACAACAAAGCTCTCATC
AACCGTGGCTCCCTCACTTTCTGGCTGGATGATGGGGCGATTCAGGCCTGGTATGAGTCAGCAACACCTT
CTTCACGAGGCAGACCTC
Features (pLannotate 1.2.2; 21 found; start..end, strand, type, name):
     54..642     +  rep_origin     ori: high-copy-number ColE1/pMB1/pBR322/pUC origin of replication
   1011..1100    +  CDS            lacI (fragment): lac repressor; lacI; The lac repressor binds to the lac operator to inhibit transcription in E. coli. This inhibition can be relieved by adding lactose or isopropyl-β-D-thiogalactopyranoside (IPTG).
   1113..1134    +  protein_bind   CAP binding site: CAP binding activates transcription in the presence of cAMP. E. coli catabolite activator protein
   1149..1179    +  promoter       lac promoter: promoter for the E. coli lac operon
   1187..1203    +  protein_bind   lac operator: The lac repressor binds to the lac operator to inhibit transcription in E. coli. This inhibition can be relieved by adding lactose or isopropyl-β-D-thiogalactopyranoside (IPTG). lac repressor encoded by lacI
   1240..1295    -  misc_feature   MCS: pUC18/19 multiple cloning site
   1296..1315    -  misc_feature   MCS (fragment): pUC18/19 multiple cloning site
   1321..1403    +  enhancer       CMV enhancer (fragment): human cytomegalovirus immediate early enhancer; contains an 18-bp deletion relative to the standard CMV enhancer
   1475..1492    -  promoter       CMV promoter (fragment): human cytomegalovirus (CMV) immediate early promoter
   1555..1606    +  promoter       CMVd2 promoter: truncated human cytomegalovirus (CMV) immediate early promoter that yields moderately reduced expression relative to the full-length promoter
   1697..1768    -  CDS            UL24_HHV11 (fragment): Experimental evidence at protein level: Swiss-Prot protein existence level 1. May participate in nuclear egress of viral particles. Plays a role in the dispersal of several host nucleolar proteins including NCL/nucleolin and NPM1. Since deletion of host NCL/nucleolin negatively impact on nuclear egress, UL24 supposedly acts on this process through its effect on host nucleoli. From Human herpesvirus 1 (strain 17) (HHV-1) (Human herpes simplex virus 1).
   1838..2833    +  CDS            ΔTK: truncated herpes simplex virus thymidine kinase (Salomon et al., 1995) confers sensitivity to nucleoside analogs such as acyclovir or ganciclovir
   2945..3106    +  CDS            UL122 (fragment): VIE2_HCMVT - Experimental evidence at protein level: Swiss-Prot protein existence level 1. Stimulates viral early and late gene expression and thus play a crucial role in the regulation of productive infection. In addition, activates quiescent cells to reenter the cell cycle and upregulates several E2F-responsive genes, which are responsible for pushing the cell into S phase. In S-phase, inhibits cellular DNA synthesis and blocks further cell cycle progression. From Human cytomegalovirus (strain Towne) (HHV-5) (Human herpesvirus 5).
   3485..3766    +  CDS            GVQW1 (fragment): GVQW1_HUMAN - Also known as TIGD1L2. Experimental evidence at transcript level: Swiss-Prot protein existence level 2. From Homo sapiens (Human).
   3945..4085    +  CDS            Atf1 (fragment): ATF1_MOUSE - Experimental evidence at protein level: Swiss-Prot protein existence level 1. Binds the cAMP response element (CRE) (consensus: 5'- GTGACGT[AC][AG]-3'), a sequence present in many viral and cellular promoters. Binds to the Tax-responsive element (TRE) of HTLV-I. Mediates PKA-induced stimulation of CRE-reporter genes. Represses the expression of FTH1 and other antioxidant detoxification genes. Triggers cell proliferation and transformation (By similarity). From Mus musculus (Mouse).
   4122..4175    +  CDS            3xFLAG (fragment): three tandem FLAG® epitope tags
   4179..4203    +  CDS            3xFLAG (fragment): three tandem FLAG® epitope tags
   4287..5078    +  CDS            neo: KKA2_KLEPN - Also known as kan, nptII. Experimental evidence at protein level: Swiss-Prot protein existence level 1. Resistance to kanamycin, neomycin, paromomycin, ribostamycin, butirosin and gentamicin B. From Klebsiella pneumoniae.
   5708..5865    +  CDS            lacZα (fragment): LacZα fragment of β-galactosidase; lacZ fragment
   5947..6762    -  CDS            KanR: aminoglycoside phosphotransferase; aph(3')-Ia; confers resistance to kanamycin in bacteria or G418 (Geneticin®) in eukaryotes
   6947..7087    +  CDS            TRA2_ECOLX (fragment): Protein predicted: Swiss-Prot protein existence level 4. Required for transposition of transposon Tn903. From Escherichia coli.
