[The description below was written by a language model from this plasmid's Addgene catalogue record and pLannotate feature annotations shown in this document.]
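Description:
pFETCH_CREB1 is a homology-directed repair donor plasmid built on the pFETCH_Donor backbone for adding a C-terminal epitope tag to the endogenous human CREB1 gene. It is catalogued as a mammalian expression vector, but it functions as a knock-in template rather than as an overexpression construct. In bacteria it replicates from a high-copy ColE1/pUC-type origin and is selected with kanamycin through an aph(3')-Ia KanR gene. Remnants of the pUC lac promoter/operator, multiple cloning site and lacZα also remain in the backbone.

The payload is a pair of CREB1 homology arms, recorded as about 1.6 kb in total and inserted by Gibson assembly, flanking a 3xFLAG–P2A–neomycin resistance cassette. The feature table places a bZIP-family coding fragment immediately upstream of the 3xFLAG sequence. It is annotated by similarity as Atf1, but is consistent with the last CREB1 coding exon. The neo open reading frame follows, and the P2A itself is not annotated. No dedicated promoter is annotated upstream of neo, so after correct in-frame integration at the 3' end of CREB1 the endogenous promoter is expected to drive a single transcript. The P2A then separates FLAG-tagged CREB1 from the resistance protein, and G418 enriches for targeted cells. Outside the region annotated with the arms, the table also shows CMV promoter fragments and a truncated HSV thymidine kinase, which confers sensitivity to ganciclovir-type analogues and could in principle counter-select random integrants, although the record does not describe this use.

According to the depositor, the plasmid was used together with two CREB1-targeting CRISPR plasmids to FLAG-tag CREB in HepG2 cells, as part of a tagging system supporting ChIP-seq of DNA-binding proteins. The annotated sequence is 7,088 nt, slightly shorter than the 7,252 bp listed in the catalogue.
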