Addgene plasmid #64938: pFETCH_CREB1
Purpose: Homology Arms and 3X Flag with P2A Neo for 3' tagging of human CREB1
Depositing lab: Eric Mendenhall & Richard M. Myers. Depositing organization: University of Alabama in Huntsville. Publication: CETCh-seq: CRISPR epitope tagging ChIP-seq of DNA-binding proteins. Savic D, Partridge EC, Newberry KM, Smith SB, Meadows SK, Roberts BS, Mackiewicz M, Mendenhall EM, Myers RM. Genome Res. 2015 Sep 9. 10.1101/gr.193540.115 PubMed 26355004.
Backbone
  Vector backbone: pFETCH_Donor
  Backbone size w/o insert (bp): 5771
  Total vector size (bp): 7252
  Vector type: Mammalian Expression
  Selectable markers: Neomycin (select with G418)
Growth in bacteria
  Bacterial resistance: Kanamycin, 50 μg/mL
  Growth temperature: 37°C
  Growth strain: DH10B
  Copy number: High Copy
Gene/Insert
  Gene/Insert name: CREB1 Homology Arms (alt name: CREB)
  Species: H. sapiens (human)
  Insert size (bp): 1600
  Entrez Gene: CREB1 (a.k.a. CREB, CREB-1)
  Tag / fusion protein: 3X Flag P2A Neo (C terminal on insert)
  Cloning method: Gibson Cloning
  Sequencing primers: 5′ acgcctgtgaaaccgtacta; 3′ aactgttgggaagggcgatc
Terms and licenses: Academic/Nonprofit Terms; Industry Terms: Not Available to Industry
Depositor comments: This plasmid has been used along with PX548_CREB1_1 and PX548_CREB1_2 to add a FLAG tag to human CREB in HepG2 cells by the Mendenhall and Myers labs at HudsonAlpha Institute for Biotechnology/UAH Note: This plasmid is part of the Mendenhall and Meyers CRISPR-based Tagging system to add a tag (currently using FLAG) to endogenous proteins. Please see https://www.addgene.org/crispr/tagging/ for more details.
How to cite: pFETCH_CREB1 was a gift from Eric Mendenhall & Richard M. Myers (Addgene plasmid # 64938 ; http://n2t.net/addgene:64938 ; RRID:Addgene_64938)
