>Addgene plasmid #64938 | pFETCH_CREB1 | addgene partial sequence | sequence record 112972 | Neo-F 5'-CGTTGGCTACCCGTGATATT-3'
GGGCTGACCGCTTCCTCGTGCTTTACGGTATCGCCGCTCCCGATTCGCAGCGCATCGCCTTCTATCGCCT
TCTTGACGAGTTCTTCTGATTCGAACATCGGGATTTAAATTTTCACCTGTTAAGGTGGAAAATGGACTGG
CTTGGCCACAACCTGAAAGACAAAATAAACATTTTATTTTCTAAACATTTCTTTTTTTCTATGCGCAAAA
CTGCCTGAAAGCAACTACAGAATTTCATTCATTTGTGCTTTTGCATTAAACTGTGAATGTTCCAACACCT
GCCTCCACTTCTCCCCTCAAGAAATTTTCAACGCCAGGAATCATGAAGAGACTTCTGCTTTTCAACCCCC
ACCCTCCTCAAGAAGTAATAATTTGTTTACTTGTAAATTGATGGGAGAAATGAGGAAAAGAAAATCTTTT
TAAAAATGATTTCAAGGTTTGTGCTGAGCTCCTTGATTGCCTTAGGGACAGAATTACCCCAGCCTCTTGA
GCTGAAGTAATGTGTGGGCCGCATGCATAAAGTAAGTAAGGTGCAATGAAGAAGTGTTGATTGCCAAATT
GACATGTTGTCACATTCTCATTGTGAATTATGTAAAGTTGTTAAGAGACATACCCTCTAAAAAAGAACTT
TAGCATGGTATTGAAGGAATTAGAAATGAATTTGGAGTGCTTTTTATGTCTTGGAAAGTCCTCTCCACTG
ACTGTAGCCTCCAAAATTCACTGGCCGTCGTTTTACAACGTCGTGACTGGGAAAACCCTGGCGTTACCCA
ACTTAATCGCCTTGCAGCACATCCCCCTTTCGCCAGCTGGCGTAATAGCGAAGAGGCCCGCACCGATCGC
CCTTCCCAACAGTTGCGCAGCCTGAATGGCGAATGCGATTTATTCAACAAAGCCGCCGTCCCGTCAAGTC
AGCGTAATGCTCTGCCAGTGTTACAACCAATTAACCAATTCTGATTAGAAAA
