>Addgene plasmid #64938 | pFETCH_CREB1 | addgene partial sequence | sequence record 112975 | Neo-R 5'-GCCCAGTCATAGCCGAATAG-3'
GGCCGGAGAACCTGCGTGCAATCCATCTTGTTCAATCATGCGAAACGATCCAGGTCCAGGGTTCTCCTCC
ACGTCTCCAGCCTGCTTCAGCAGGCTGAAGTTAGTAGCTCCGCTTCCTGAAACCTTATCGTCGTCATCCT
TGTAATCTCCCTTATCGTCGTCATCCTTGTAATCGCCCTTATCGTCGTCATCCTTGTAATCTCCAGAACC
ACCTCCACCGGAACCTCCTCCGCTCCCATCTGATTTGTGGCAGTAAAGGTCCTTAAGTGCTTTTAGCTCC
TCAATCAATGTCTTGTTTTGATTTTCAAGCACTGCCACTCTGTTTTCTAAACATTTCACATATTCTTTCT
TCTTTCTACGACACTCTCGAGCTGCTTCCCTACAAGCAAAAGAGGACGGGAAAAATTATGCAAATGATTT
CCACATATTTATTTTGGATTACCTTTTTTTTTTCTTTTTTAAAGAAATAGCTCACAGCAACCAACATTTT
AGTATATATTAAGCATTGGAAAAGATATACAGAATTACTTGGAAATTACCTTATATTAAAATTTTAATCT
GGCCAGGCGTGGCGGCTCACGCCTGTAATCCCAGCACTTTCGGGGGCCAAGGCAGGGAGATCACCTGAGG
TCAGGAGTCCAAGATCAGCCTGGCCAACATGATGAAACCCCTCTCTACTATAAACACAAAAATTAGCGGG
GTGTGGCGGCACATGCCTGTAGTCCCAGCTACTTGGAAGGCTGAGCCATGGGCATCGCTTGAACCTGGGA
GGCAGAGGCTGCAGTAAGCTGAGATTGCGCCACTGCACTCCAGCCTGAGTGACAAGAGTGAGACTCCGTC
TCAAAGAAACAAACAAAAAAACAACTCCATAAACAAACAAGACCTAAATGACCACTTAAAAA
